Addgene plasmid #202381: FKBP-TalinC11-mEmerald
Purpose: FKBP12-Talin(1974-2541)-mEmerald
Depositing lab: Pakorn Kanchanawong. Depositing organization: National University of Singapore. Publication: Label-free Single-Molecule Quantification of Rapamycin-induced FKBP-FRB Dimerization for Direct Control of Cellular Mechanotransduction. Wang Y, Barnett SFH, Le S, Guo Z, Zhong X, Kanchanawong P, Yan J. Nano Lett. 2019 Oct 9;19(10):7514-7525. doi: 10.1021/acs.nanolett.9b03364. Epub 2019 Sep 6. PubMed 31466449.
Backbone
  Vector backbone: pCMV
  Backbone manufacturer: Clontech
  Vector type: Mammalian Expression
  Selectable markers: Neomycin (select with G418)
Growth in bacteria
  Bacterial resistance: Kanamycin, 50 μg/mL
  Growth temperature: 37°C
  Growth strain: DH5alpha
  Copy number: Unknown
Gene/Insert
  Gene/Insert name: FKBP12-Talin(1974-2541)-mEmerald
Terms and licenses: Academic/Nonprofit Terms; Industry Terms: Not Available to Industry
How to cite: FKBP-TalinC11-mEmerald was a gift from Pakorn Kanchanawong (Addgene plasmid # 202381 ; http://n2t.net/addgene:202381 ; RRID:Addgene_202381)
