[The description below was written by a language model from this plasmid's Addgene catalogue record and pLannotate feature annotations shown in this document.]
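Description:
FKBP-TalinC11-mEmerald is a 6.7 kb mammalian expression plasmid built on a Clontech pCMV-type backbone. It is propagated in E. coli from a high-copy ColE1/pUC-type origin and also carries an f1 phage origin. A single NeoR/KanR (Tn5 aminoglycoside phosphotransferase) gene provides both selections. The bacterial AmpR (bla) promoter drives it for kanamycin resistance in bacteria, and the adjacent SV40 enhancer/early promoter drives it for G418 selection in mammalian cells, with an HSV TK polyadenylation signal downstream. Short annotated fragments of ble, SV40 large T antigen and a bGH poly(A) signal are most likely backbone remnants or partial annotation matches rather than functional parts.

The payload is a single fusion open reading frame expressed from the human CMV immediate-early enhancer and promoter and terminated by an SV40 poly(A) signal. It consists of human FKBP12 (FKBP1A) at the N-terminus, followed by a C-terminal fragment of talin, recorded as residues 1974–2541 and matched by the annotation to mouse talin-1. The monomeric green fluorescent protein mEmerald sits at the C-terminus. FKBP12 binds rapamycin and thereby heterodimerises with an FRB domain, so this talin piece can be chemically joined to an FRB-tagged partner, while mEmerald allows its localisation to be followed by fluorescence microscopy. The partner construct is not described in this record. The associated publication concerns quantifying rapamycin-induced FKBP–FRB dimerisation and using it to control cellular mechanotransduction directly. This fits a role for the plasmid as one half of a split talin system, in which a force-bearing adhesion linkage is assembled on demand in live cells.
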