Features (pLannotate 1.2.2; 15 found; start..end, strand, type, name):
     58..361     +  enhancer       CMV enhancer: human cytomegalovirus immediate early enhancer
    362..565     +  promoter       CMV promoter: human cytomegalovirus (CMV) immediate early promoter
    598..921     +  CDS            FKBP1A: FKB1A_HUMAN - Also known as FKBP1, FKBP12. Experimental evidence at protein level: Swiss-Prot protein existence level 1. Keeps in an inactive conformation TGFBR1, the TGF-beta type I serine/threonine kinase receptor, preventing TGF-beta receptor activation in absence of ligand. Recruits SMAD7 to ACVR1B which prevents the association of SMAD2 and SMAD3 with the activin receptor complex, thereby blocking the activin signal. May modulate the RYR1 calcium channel activity. PPIases accelerate the folding of proteins. It catalyzes the cis-trans isomerization of proline imidic peptide bonds in oligop
    907..2637    +  CDS            Tln1 (fragment): TLN1_MOUSE - Also known as Tln. Experimental evidence at protein level: Swiss-Prot protein existence level 1. Probably involved in connections of major cytoskeletal structures to the plasma membrane. High molecular weight cytoskeletal protein concentrated at regions of cell-substratum contact and, in lymphocytes, at cell-cell contacts. From Mus musculus (Mouse).
   2668..3387    +  CDS            mEmerald: brightly fluorescent monomeric variant of GFP mammalian codon-optimized
   3403..3486    +  CDS            large T antigen (fragment): large T antigen from SV40 (simian virus 40)
   3509..3630    +  polyA_signal   SV40 poly(A) signal: SV40 polyadenylation signal
   3664..4092    -  rep_origin     f1 ori (sequence partly withheld): f1 bacteriophage origin of replication; arrow indicates direction of (+) strand synthesis
   4119..4223    +  promoter       AmpR promoter: bla
   4225..4582    +  promoter       SV40 promoter: SV40 enhancer and early promoter
   4617..5411    +  CDS            NeoR/KanR: aminoglycoside phosphotransferase from Tn5; aph(3')-II (or nptII); confers resistance to neomycin, kanamycin, and G418 (Geneticin®)
   5432..5584    +  CDS            ble (fragment): BLE_KLEPN - Experimental evidence at protein level: Swiss-Prot protein existence level 1. Binding protein with a strong affinity to the bleomycin family of antibiotics. Binds to CL990; an antimitotic-antibiotic compound. From Klebsiella pneumoniae.
   5643..5690    +  polyA_signal   HSV TK poly(A) signal: herpes simplex virus thymidine kinase polyadenylation signal (Cole and Stacy, 1985)
   5781..5797    -  polyA_signal   bGH poly(A) signal (fragment): bovine growth hormone polyadenylation signal
   6019..6607    +  rep_origin     ori: high-copy-number ColE1/pMB1/pBR322/pUC origin of replication
>Addgene plasmid #202381 | FKBP-TalinC11-mEmerald | addgene full sequence | sequence record 402936 | Addgene NGS Result
TTATTAATAGTAATCAATTACGGGGTCATTAGTTCATAGCCCATATATGGAGTTCCGCGTTACATAACTT
ACGGTAAATGGCCCGCCTGGCTGACCGCCCAACGACCCCCGCCCATTGACGTCAATAATGACGTATGTTC
CCATAGTAACGCCAATAGGGACTTTCCATTGACGTCAATGGGTGGAGTATTTACGGTAAACTGCCCACTT
GGCAGTACATCAAGTGTATCATATGCCAAGTACGCCCCCTATTGACGTCAATGACGGTAAATGGCCCGCC
TGGCATTATGCCCAGTACATGACCTTATGGGACTTTCCTACTTGGCAGTACATCTACGTATTAGTCATCG
CTATTACCATGGTGATGCGGTTTTGGCAGTACATCAATGGGCGTGGATAGCGGTTTGACTCACGGGGATT
TCCAAGTCTCCACCCCATTGACGTCAATGGGAGTTTGTTTTGGCACCAAAATCAACGGGACTTTCCAAAA
TGTCGTAACAACTCCGCCCCATTGACGCAAATGGGCGGTAGGCGTGTACGGTGGGAGGTCTATATAAGCA
GAGCTGGTTTAGTGAACCGTCAGATCCGCTAGCCACCATGGGAGTGCAGGTGGAAACCATCTCCCCAGGA
GACGGGCGCACCTTCCCCAAGCGCGGCCAGACCTGCGTGGTGCACTACACCGGGATGCTTGAAGATGGAA
AGAAATTTGATTCCTCCCGGGACAGAAACAAGCCCTTTAAGTTTATGCTAGGCAAGCAGGAGGTGATCCG
AGGCTGGGAAGAAGGGGTTGCCCAGATGAGTGTGGGTCAGAGAGCCAAACTGACTATATCTCCAGATTAT
GCCTATGGTGCCACTGGGCACCCAGGCATCATCCCACCACATGCCACTCTCGTCTTCGATGTGGAGCTTC
TAAAACTGGAAACTAGTGATATCGGTACCCAGGCCTGCATTACAGCAGCCAGTGCTGTGTCTGGTATCAT
TGCTGACCTCGACACCACCATCATGTTCGCTACTGCTGGCACACTTAACCGTGAGGGTGCTGAAACTTTT
GCTGACCACCGGGAGGGTATCTTAAAGACAGCAAAGGTTCTTGTGGAGGACACCAAGGTCCTAGTGCAGA
ATGCAGCTGGGAGCCAGGAGAAGTTGGCACAAGCCGCCCAGTCCTCCGTGGCCACCATTACCCGCCTCGC
TGATGTGGTCAAGCTCGGTGCAGCCAGCCTAGGAGCCGAAGACCCTGAAACTCAGGTGGTGCTGATCAAT
GCAGTAAAGGACGTAGCCAAGGCCCTGGGTGACCTCATCAGCGCTACGAAGGCTGCAGCGGGCAAAGTTG
GGGATGACCCTGCAGTGTGGCAGCTCAAGAACTCTGCCAAGGTGATGGTGACCAATGTGACATCATTGCT
CAAGACAGTGAAGGCTGTGGAAGATGAGGCCACCAAAGGCACACGGGCCCTAGAGGCAACCACAGAGCAC
ATACGTCAGGAACTGGCGGTCTTCTGTTCCCCAGAGCCACCTGCCAAGACCTCTACCCCTGAAGACTTCA
TCCGAATGACCAAGGGTATTACTATGGCAACAGCCAAAGCCGTTGCTGCTGGCAATTCCTGTCGACAGGA
AGATGTCATTGCCACAGCCAATCTGAGCCGACGGGCTATTGCGGACATGCTTCGGGCTTGCAAGGAAGCA
GCTTTCCACCCAGAAGTGGCGCCTGATGTACGGCTCCGAGCCCTGCACTATGGCCGGGAGTGTGCCAATG
GTTACCTGGAACTGCTGGACCACGTGCTGCTGACCCTTCAGAAGCCAAACCCAGACCTGAAGCAGCAGCT
AACTGGACACTCAAAGCGGGTTGCTGGCTCTGTGACTGAGCTCATCCAGGCTGCTGAAGCCATGAAAGGA
ACAGAGTGGGTGGACCCAGAGGACCCTACTGTCATTGCTGAGAATGAGCTCTTGGGAGCCGCAGCCGCCA
TCGAGGCTGCAGCCAAGAAGCTGGAGCAGCTGAAGCCCAGGGCCAAACCCAAGGAGGCGGATGAGTCCTT
GAACTTTGAGGAACAAATCCTAGAAGCTGCCAAGTCCATCGCTGCAGCCACCAGTGCACTGGTAAAGGCT
GCGTCAGCAGCCCAGAGGGAGCTGGTGGCTCAAGGAAAGGTGGGCGCCATTCCAGCCAATGCACTGGATG
ATGGGCAGTGGTCGCAGGGCCTCATTTCCGCTGCCCGTATGGTGGCTGCGGCCACCAACAATCTGTGTGA
AGCAGCTAACGCAGCTGTCCAGGGCCATGCTAGCCAGGAGAAACTCATTTCCTCAGCCAAGCAAGTAGCT
GCCTCCACAGCTCAGCTCCTGGTAGCTTGCAAGGTCAAAGCAGATCAGGACTCTGAGGCAATGAAACGGC
TCCAGGCTGCTGGCAATGCAGTGAAGAGGGCCTCAGATAACCTGGTAAAGGCGGCCCAGAAAGCTGCAGC
CTTCGAAGACCAGGAGAATGAGACGGTGGTGGTGAAGGAGAAAATGGTTGGGGGCATTGCCCAGATTATC
GCAGCACAGGAAGAGATGCTTCGGAAGGAACGAGAGCTGGAAGAGGCTCGGAAAAAGCTCGCCCAGATCC
GGCAGCAGCAGTACAAGTTCTTGCCTTCAGAGCTTCGAGACGAGCACGGCTCCGCGTCCCGATCACCGGT
CGCCACCATGGTGAGCAAGGGCGAGGAGCTGTTCACCGGGGTGGTGCCCATCCTGGTCGAGCTGGACGGC
GACGTAAACGGCCACAAGTTCAGCGTGTCCGGCGAGGGCGAGGGCGATGCCACCTACGGCAAGCTGACCC
TGAAGTTCATCTGCACCACCGGCAAGCTGCCCGTGCCCTGGCCCACCCTCGTGACCACCTTGACCTACGG
CGTGCAGTGCTTCGCCCGCTACCCCGACCACATGAAGCAGCACGACTTCTTCAAGTCCGCCATGCCCGAA
GGCTACGTCCAGGAGCGCACCATCTTCTTCAAGGACGACGGCAACTACAAGACCCGCGCCGAGGTGAAGT
TCGAGGGCGACACCCTGGTGAACCGCATCGAGCTGAAGGGCATCGACTTCAAGGAGGACGGCAACATCCT
GGGGCACAAGCTGGAGTACAACTACAACAGCCACAAGGTCTATATCACCGCCGACAAGCAGAAGAACGGC
ATCAAGGTGAACTTCAAGACCCGCCACAACATCGAGGACGGCAGCGTGCAGCTCGCCGACCACTACCAGC
AGAACACCCCCATCGGCGACGGCCCCGTGCTGCTGCCCGACAACCACTACCTGAGCACCCAGTCCAAGCT
GAGCAAAGACCCCAACGAGAAGCGCGATCACATGGTCCTGCTGGAGTTCGTGACCGCCGCCGGGATCACT
CTCGGCATGGACGAGCTGTACAAGTAAGCGGCCGCGACTCTAGATCATAATCAGCCATACCACATTTGTA
GAGGTTTTACTTGCTTTAAAAAACCTCCCACACCTCCCCCTGAACCTGAAACATAAAATGAATGCAATTG
TTGTTGTTAACTTGTTTATTGCAGCTTATAATGGTTACAAATAAAGCAATAGCATCACAAATTTCACAAA
TAAAGCATTTTTTTCACTGCATTCTAGTTGTGGTTTGTCCAAACTCATCAATGTATCTTAAGGCGTAAAT
TGTAAGCGTTAATATTTTGTTAAAATTCGCGTTAAATTTTTGTTAAATCAGCTCATTTTTTAACCAATAG
GCCGAAATCGGCAAAATCCCTTATAAATCAAAAGAATAGACCGAGATAGGGT
[37 nt withheld, positions 3763-3799]
AAAGAACGTGGACTCCAACGTCAAAGG
[49 nt withheld, positions 3827-3875]
T
[91 nt withheld, positions 3877-3967]
G
[124 nt withheld, positions 3969-4092]
CAGGTGGCACTTTTCGGGGAAATGTGCGCGGAACCCCTATTTGTTTATTTTTCTAAATACATTCAAATAT
GTATCCGCTCATGAGACAATAACCCTGATAAATGCTTCAATAATATTGAAAAAGGAAGAGTCCTGAGGCG
GAAAGAACCAGCTGTGGAATGTGTGTCAGTTAGGGTGTGGAAAGTCCCCAGGCTCCCCAGCAGGCAGAAG
TATGCAAAGCATGCATCTCAATTAGTCAGCAACCAGGTGTGGAAAGTCCCCAGGCTCCCCAGCAGGCAGA
AGTATGCAAAGCATGCATCTCAATTAGTCAGCAACCATAGTCCCGCCCCTAACTCCGCCCATCCCGCCCC
TAACTCCGCCCAGTTCCGCCCATTCTCCGCCCCATGGCTGACTAATTTTTTTTATTTATGCAGAGGCCGA
GGCCGCCTCGGCCTCTGAGCTATTCCAGAAGTAGTGAGGAGGCTTTTTTGGAGGCCTAGGCTTTTGCAAA
GATCGATCAAGAGACAGGATGAGGATCGTTTCGCATGATTGAACAAGATGGATTGCACGCAGGTTCTCCG
GCCGCTTGGGTGGAGAGGCTATTCGGCTATGACTGGGCACAACAGACAATCGGCTGCTCTGATGCCGCCG
TGTTCCGGCTGTCAGCGCAGGGGCGCCCGGTTCTTTTTGTCAAGACCGACCTGTCCGGTGCCCTGAATGA
ACTGCAAGACGAGGCAGCGCGGCTATCGTGGCTGGCCACGACGGGCGTTCCTTGCGCAGCTGTGCTCGAC
GTTGTCACTGAAGCGGGAAGGGACTGGCTGCTATTGGGCGAAGTGCCGGGGCAGGATCTCCTGTCATCTC
ACCTTGCTCCTGCCGAGAAAGTATCCATCATGGCTGATGCAATGCGGCGGCTGCATACGCTTGATCCGGC
TACCTGCCCATTCGACCACCAAGCGAAACATCGCATCGAGCGAGCACGTACTCGGATGGAAGCCGGTCTT
GTCGATCAGGATGATCTGGACGAAGAGCATCAGGGGCTCGCGCCAGCCGAACTGTTCGCCAGGCTCAAGG
CGAGCATGCCCGACGGCGAGGATCTCGTCGTGACCCATGGCGATGCCTGCTTGCCGAATATCATGGTGGA
AAATGGCCGCTTTTCTGGATTCATCGACTGTGGCCGGCTGGGTGTGGCGGACCGCTATCAGGACATAGCG
TTGGCTACCCGTGATATTGCTGAAGAGCTTGGCGGCGAATGGGCTGACCGCTTCCTCGTGCTTTACGGTA
TCGCCGCTCCCGATTCGCAGCGCATCGCCTTCTATCGCCTTCTTGACGAGTTCTTCTGAGCGGGACTCTG
GGGTTCGAAATGACCGACCAAGCGACGCCCAACCTGCCATCACGAGATTTCGATTCCACCGCCGCCTTCT
ATGAAAGGTTGGGCTTCGGAATCGTTTTCCGGGACGCCGGCTGGATGATCCTCCAGCGCGGGGATCTCAT
GCTGGAGTTCTTCGCCCACCCTAGGGGGAGGCTAACTGAAACACGGAAGGAGACAATACCGGAAGGAACC
CGCGCTATGACGGCAATAAAAAGACAGAATAAAACGCACGGTGTTGGGTCGTTTGTTCATAAACGCGGGG
TTCGGTCCCAGGGCTGGCACTCTGTCGATACCCCACCGAGACCCCATTGGGGCCAATACGCCCGCGTTTC
TTCCTTTTCCCCACCCCACCCCCCAAGTTCGGGTGAAGGCCCAGGGCTCGCAGCCAACGTCGGGGCGGCA
GGCCCTGCCATAGCCTCAGGTTACTCATATATACTTTAGATTGATTTAAAACTTCATTTTTAATTTAAAA
GGATCTAGGTGAAGATCCTTTTTGATAATCTCATGACCAAAATCCCTTAACGTGAGTTTTCGTTCCACTG
AGCGTCAGACCCCGTAGAAAAGATCAAAGGATCTTCTTGAGATCCTTTTTTTCTGCGCGTAATCTGCTGC
TTGCAAACAAAAAAACCACCGCTACCAGCGGTGGTTTGTTTGCCGGATCAAGAGCTACCAACTCTTTTTC
CGAAGGTAACTGGCTTCAGCAGAGCGCAGATACCAAATACTGTTCTTCTAGTGTAGCCGTAGTTAGGCCA
CCACTTCAAGAACTCTGTAGCACCGCCTACATACCTCGCTCTGCTAATCCTGTTACCAGTGGCTGCTGCC
AGTGGCGATAAGTCGTGTCTTACCGGGTTGGACTCAAGACGATAGTTACCGGATAAGGCGCAGCGGTCGG
GCTGAACGGGGGGTTCGTGCACACAGCCCAGCTTGGAGCGAACGACCTACACCGAACTGAGATACCTACA
GCGTGAGCTATGAGAAAGCGCCACGCTTCCCGAAGGGAGAAAGGCGGACAGGTATCCGGTAAGCGGCAGG
GTCGGAACAGGAGAGCGCACGAGGGAGCTTCCAGGGGGAAACGCCTGGTATCTTTATAGTCCTGTCGGGT
TTCGCCACCTCTGACTTGAGCGTCGATTTTTGTGATGCTCGTCAGGGGGGCGGAGCCTATGGAAAAACGC
CAGCAACGCGGCCTTTTTACGGTTCCTGGCCTTTTGCTGGCCTTTTGCTCACATGTTCTTTCCTGCGTTA
TCCCCTGATTCTGTGGATAACCGTATTACCGCCATGCATTAG
